Addgene plasmid #153540: pAAV-Syn-FLEX-rc [ChromeQ-GFP]
Purpose: AAV-mediated expression of ChromeQ-GFP under the Syn promoter, in floxed/reversed (Cre-dependent) manner.
Depositing lab: Edward Boyden. Depositing organization: Massachusetts Institute of Technology. Publication: Multidimensional screening yields channelrhodopsin variants having improved photocurrent and order-of-magnitude reductions in calcium and proton currents. Cho YK, Park D, Yang A, Chen F, Chuong AS, Klapoetke NC, Boyden ES. J Biol Chem. 2019 Jan 4. pii: RA118.006996. doi: 10.1074/jbc.RA118.006996. PubMed 30610117.
Backbone
  Vector backbone: pAAV-Syn-FLEX
  Backbone size w/o insert (bp): 4616
  Total vector size (bp): 6281
  Vector type: Mammalian Expression, AAV
Growth in bacteria
  Bacterial resistance: Ampicillin, 100 μg/mL
  Growth temperature: 37°C
  Growth strain: NEB Stable
  Growth instructions: Can use DH5alpha at 37°C or Stbl3 at 30°C. Carbenicillin is preferred over ampicillin. In DH5alpha this plasmid may act more like a high copy plasmid, although in Stbl3 it may act more like a low copy plasmid.
  Copy number: High Copy
Gene/Insert
  Gene/Insert name: ChromeQ-GFP (alt name: Channelrhodopsin-2 (ChR2) with mutations A71S/ E90A/H114G/R115S)
  Species: Synthetic
  Insert size (bp): 1665
  Promoter: Syn
  Tag / fusion protein: GFP (C terminal on insert)
  Cloning method: Restriction Enzyme; 5′ cloning site EcoRI (not destroyed); 3′ cloning site BamHI (not destroyed)
  Sequencing primers: 5′ gcacgggcgcgaccatctgc; 3′ TAGCGTAAAAGGAGCAACATAG
Terms and licenses: Academic/Nonprofit Terms; Industry Terms: Not Available to Industry
Depositor comments: The plasmid is fully sequenced in the coding sequence regions (opsin-fluorophore and important flanking regions). Multiple digestions were done to verify the vector structure. The construct and the virus were both tested in vitro.
How to cite: pAAV-Syn-FLEX-rc [ChromeQ-GFP] was a gift from Edward Boyden (Addgene plasmid # 153540 ; http://n2t.net/addgene:153540 ; RRID:Addgene_153540)
