[The description below was written by a language model from this plasmid's Addgene catalogue record and pLannotate feature annotations shown in this document.]
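Description:
pAAV-Syn-FLEX-rc [ChromeQ-GFP] is an adeno-associated virus transfer plasmid for Cre-dependent, neuron-restricted expression of an engineered channelrhodopsin. It is built on the pAAV-Syn-FLEX backbone, and the expression cassette lies between two AAV2 inverted terminal repeats, which allow it to be packaged into recombinant AAV particles. In bacteria the plasmid is maintained through a high-copy ColE1/pUC-type origin and selected with the AmpR β-lactamase gene (ampicillin or carbenicillin). An f1 origin is also present. The short lacZα, lacI and SV40 large T antigen fragments in the annotation appear to be backbone remnants rather than functional parts.

The payload is ChromeQ-GFP, a synthetic channelrhodopsin-2 variant carrying the A71S, E90A, H114G and R115S mutations, fused at its C terminus to EGFP. The automated annotation labels the opsin as ChR2(H134R), which most likely reflects a closest-match call to the ChR2 family rather than the actual variant described in the catalogue entry. The fusion coding sequence sits in reverse orientation relative to the human synapsin I promoter and is flanked by oppositely oriented lox2272 and loxP pairs (a FLEX/DIO arrangement). No functional transcript is therefore made until Cre recombinase inverts the cassette and then excises one site of each pair, locking it in the sense orientation. A WPRE downstream enhances transcript stability and expression, and a bGH polyadenylation signal terminates the message.

The associated work screened for channelrhodopsin variants with improved photocurrent and much reduced calcium and proton currents. The construct is suited to optogenetic activation of Cre-defined neuronal populations, with GFP fluorescence marking the expressing cells. The depositor notes that both the plasmid and the derived virus were tested in vitro.
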