Features (pLannotate 1.2.2; 18 found; start..end, strand, type, name):
      1..133     -  repeat_region  AAV2 ITR (fragment): inverted terminal repeat of adeno-associated virus serotype 2 inverted
    236..683     +  promoter       hSyn promoter: human synapsin I promoter; confers neuron-specific expression (Kügler et al., 2003)
    699..732     -  protein_bind   lox2272: Cre-mediated recombination occurs in the 8-bp core sequence (GGATACTT). lox2272 sites are compatible with each other, but incompatible with loxP or loxN sites (Lee and Saito, 1988). Cre recombinase
    795..828     -  protein_bind   loxP: Cre-mediated recombination occurs in the 8-bp core sequence (GCATACAT). Cre recombinase
    842..1558    -  CDS            EGFP: the original enhanced GFP (Yang et al., 1996) mammalian codon-optimized
   1580..2506    -  CDS            ChR2(H134R): H134R mutant of an N-terminal fragment of channelrhodopsin-2 from the alga Chlamydomonas reinhardtii (Nagel et al., 2005) blue light-activated cation channel
   2523..2556    +  protein_bind   lox2272: Cre-mediated recombination occurs in the 8-bp core sequence (GGATACTT). lox2272 sites are compatible with each other, but incompatible with loxP or loxN sites (Lee and Saito, 1988). Cre recombinase
   2627..2660    +  protein_bind   loxP: Cre-mediated recombination occurs in the 8-bp core sequence (GCATACAT). Cre recombinase
   2693..3281    +  misc_feature   WPRE: woodchuck hepatitis virus posttranscriptional regulatory element
   3322..3529    +  polyA_signal   bGH poly(A) signal: bovine growth hormone polyadenylation signal
   3560..3628    -  CDS            large T antigen (fragment): large T antigen from SV40 (simian virus 40)
   3699..3811    +  repeat_region  AAV2 ITR (fragment): inverted terminal repeat of adeno-associated virus serotype 2 inverted
   3812..3868    -  CDS            lacI (fragment): lac repressor; lacI; The lac repressor binds to the lac operator to inhibit transcription in E. coli. This inhibition can be relieved by adding lactose or isopropyl-β-D-thiogalactopyranoside (IPTG).
   4051..4639    -  rep_origin     ori: high-copy-number ColE1/pMB1/pBR322/pUC origin of replication
   4810..5670    -  CDS            AmpR: β-lactamase; bla; confers resistance to ampicillin, carbenicillin, and related antibiotics
   5671..5775    -  promoter       AmpR promoter: bla
   5828..6256    -  rep_origin     f1 ori (sequence partly withheld): f1 bacteriophage origin of replication; arrow indicates direction of (+) strand synthesis
   6261..6       -  CDS            lacZα (fragment) (across the origin): LacZα fragment of β-galactosidase; lacZ fragment
>Addgene plasmid #153540 | pAAV-Syn-FLEX-rc [ChromeQ-GFP] | addgene full sequence | sequence record 323837 | Addgene NGS Result
CAGCTGCGCGCTCGCTCGCTCACTGAGGCCGCCCGGGCAAAGCCCGGGCGTCGGGCGACCTTTGGTCGCC
CGGCCTCAGTGAGCGAGCGAGCGCGCAGAGAGGGAGTGGCCAACTCCATCACTAGGGGTTCCTTGTAGTT
AATGATTAACCCGCCATGCTACTTATCTACGTAGCCATGCTCTAGGAAGATCGTAGGTTAATTAAGTGTC
TAGACTGCAGAGGGCCCTGCGTATGAGTGCAAGTGGGTTTTAGGACCAGGATGAGGCGGGGTGGGGGTGC
CTACCTGACGACCGACCCCGACCCACTGGACAAGCACCCAACCCCCATTCCCCAAATTGCGCATCCCCTA
TCAGAGAGGGGGAGGGGAAACAGGATGCGGCGAGGCGCGTGCGCACTGCCAGCTTCAGCACCGCGGACAG
TGCCTTCGCCCCCGCCTGGCGGCGCGCGCCACCGCCGCCTCAGCACTGAAGGCGCGCTGACGTCACTCGC
CGGTCCCCCGCAAACTCCCCTTCCCGGCCACCTTGGTCGCGTCCGCGCCGCCGCCGGCCCAGCCGGACCG
CACCACGCGAGGCGCGAGATAGGGGGGCACGGGCGCGACCATCTGCGCTGCGGCGCCGGCGACTCAGCGC
TGCCTCAGTCTGCGGTGGGCAGCGGAGGAGTCGTGTCGTGCCTGAGAGCGCAGTCGAGAAGCTAGCCCAT
AACTTCGTATAAAGTATCCTATACGAAGTTATATCAAAATAGGAAGACCAATGCTTCACCATCGACCCGA
ATTGCCAAGCATCACCATCGACCCATAACTTCGTATAATGTATGCTATACGAAGTTATACTAGAATTCTC
ATTACTTGTACAGCTCGTCCATGCCGAGAGTGATCCCGGCGGCGGTCACGAACTCCAGCAGGACCATGTG
ATCGCGCTTCTCGTTGGGGTCTTTGCTCAGGGCGGACTGGGTGCTCAGGTAGTGGTTGTCGGGCAGCAGC
ACGGGGCCGTCGCCGATGGGGGTGTTCTGCTGGTAGTGGTCGGCGAGCTGCACGCTGCCGTCCTCGATGT
TGTGGCGGATCTTGAAGTTCACCTTGATGCCGTTCTTCTGCTTGTCGGCCATGATATAGACGTTGTGGCT
GTTGTAGTTGTACTCCAGCTTGTGCCCCAGGATGTTGCCGTCCTCCTTGAAGTCGATGCCCTTCAGCTCG
ATGCGGTTCACCAGGGTGTCGCCCTCGAACTTCACCTCGGCGCGGGTCTTGTAGTTGCCGTCGTCCTTGA
AGAAGATGGTGCGCTCCTGGACGTAGCCTTCGGGCATGGCGGACTTGAAGAAGTCGTGCTGCTTCATGTG
GTCGGGGTAGCGGCTGAAGCACTGCACGCCGTAGGTCAGGGTGGTCACGAGGGTGGGCCAGGGCACGGGC
AGCTTGCCGGTGGTGCAAATGAACTTCAGGGTCAGCTTGCCGTAGGTGGCATCGCCCTCGCCCTCGCCGG
ACACGCTGAACTTGTGGCCGTTTACGTCGCCGTCCAGCTCGACCAGGATGGGCACCACCCCGGTGAACAG
CTCCTCGCCCTTGCTCACTGCTACTACCGGTGCCGCTGGCACGGCTCCGGCCTCGGCTTCGTCTTCGACG
AGAGTCTCGACCTCGATCTCCGTTCCGCCGATGTTCAGTTTGGTGGTTTTGCGGATATCTCCGTGAATCA
ATATGTGCTCGTGGATCAGGACGCGCAGGTAGTGTCCCAACAACCCCCAACAATTTTTACTCATCAGATC
AATAATCGTGTGACCTACGGTGGAGCCATAGACGCTCAGGACGCCAAAACCTTCGGGCCCCAAAATGAAG
AGAATTGGGAACATACCCCAGCTCACGAAAAACAGCCATGCCATGCCGGTCACGACCTGGCGGCACCGAC
CCTTTGGCACAGTATGATAACCCTCGATATATGCTTTGGCGGCGTGAAAAAATGTGTTCGCGCCATAGCA
CAATCCAAGACAAAAGAAGATGACTTTAACATAGCCGGTTGCCATGGCGCTGGTAGCCCCCCACACGATA
GTCCCGATGTCTGAGACAAGGAGTCCCATGGTTCTCCTGCTGTAGTCGTTGCTCAGGCCGGTGAGGTTGC
TCAGGTGGATAAGGATGACAGGACAAGTGAGCAGCCACTCTGCATAGCGCAGCCACTGCACCGAACCTCC
TGTGGCAAGGTAGAGCATAGAGGGATTCTTAAACTCAAAAAAGAACTCGAGAATCACCTTAACCATTGCA
ATGGCGCACACATAGATCTCCTCCCAGCCGCATGTAGATTTCCAGGTTTGGTAAGAATAGAACATCAGCA
GCAAAATGCTGAATCCTGCTGCAAGCCACTGCAGGACATTTGACGCGGTCTGAGCGCCGTTCGTGCCGCG
AGATTCAATCCATCCGGCACAGTAACATTGATCCTCAGGGACCAGGACGGACCCGTTCACCACCACAGGA
TTAGTAACGAACAAAAGTTCGCGTCCGACGGCAGACAAAGCGCCGCCATAGTCCATGGTGGCGGATCCTA
GTATAACTTCGTATAGGATACTTTATACGAAGTTATCATTGGGATTCTTCCTATTTTGATCCAAGCATCA
CCATCGACCCTCTAGTCCAGATCTCACCATCGACCCATAACTTCGTATAGCATACATTATACGAAGTTAT
GTCCCTCGAAGAGGTTCGCGAAGCTTATCGATAATCAACCTCTGGATTACAAAATTTGTGAAAGATTGAC
TGGTATTCTTAACTATGTTGCTCCTTTTACGCTATGTGGATACGCTGCTTTAATGCCTTTGTATCATGCT
ATTGCTTCCCGTATGGCTTTCATTTTCTCCTCCTTGTATAAATCCTGGTTGCTGTCTCTTTATGAGGAGT
TGTGGCCCGTTGTCAGGCAACGTGGCGTGGTGTGCACTGTGTTTGCTGACGCAACCCCCACTGGTTGGGG
CATTGCCACCACCTGTCAGCTCCTTTCCGGGACTTTCGCTTTCCCCCTCCCTATTGCCACGGCGGAACTC
ATCGCCGCCTGCCTTGCCCGCTGCTGGACAGGGGCTCGGCTGTTGGGCACTGACAATTCCGTGGTGTTGT
CGGGGAAATCATCGTCCTTTCCTTGGCTGCTCGCCTGTGTTGCCACCTGGATTCTGCGCGGGACGTCCTT
CTGCTACGTCCCTTCGGCCCTCAATCCAGCGGACCTTCCTTCCCGCGGCCTGCTGCCGGCTCTGCGGCCT
CTTCCGCGTCTTCGCCTTCGCCCTCAGACGAGTCGGATCTCCCTTTGGGCCGCCTCCCCGCATCGATACC
GTCGACCCGGGCGGCCGCTCATAAAGCTCGACTGTGCCTTCTAGTTGCCAGCCATCTGTTGTTTGCCCCT
CCCCCGTGCCTTCCTTGACCCTGGAAGGTGCCACTCCCACTGTCCTTTCCTAATAAAATGAGGAAATTGC
ATCGCATTGTCTGAGTAGGTGTCATTCTATTCTGGGGGGTGGGGTGGGGCAGGACAGCAAGGGGGAGGAT
TGGGAAGACAATAGCAGGCATGCTGGGGATGCGGTCCGGACTGTACAATTGCATTCATTTTATGTTTCAG
GTTCAGGGGGAGATGTGGGAGGTTTTTTAAAGCAAGTAAAACCTCTACAAATGTGGTAAAATCGATAAGG
ATCTTCCTAGAGCATGGCTACGTAGATAAGTAGCATGGCGGGTTAATCATTAACTACAAGGAACCCCTAG
TGATGGAGTTGGCCACTCCCTCTCTGCGCGCTCGCTCGCTCACTGAGGCCGGGCGACCAAAGGTCGCCCG
ACGCCCGGGCTTTGCCCGGGCGGCCTCAGTGCAGCTGCATTAATGAATCGGCCAACGCGCGGGGAGAGGC
GGTTTGCGTATTGGGCGCTCTTCCGCTTCCTCGCTCACTGACTCGCTGCGCTCGGTCGTTCGGCTGCGGC
GAGCGGTATCAGCTCACTCAAAGGCGGTAATACGGTTATCCACAGAATCAGGGGATAACGCAGGAAAGAA
CATGTGAGCAAAAGGCCAGCAAAAGGCCAGGAACCGTAAAAAGGCCGCGTTGCTGGCGTTTTTCCATAGG
CTCCGCCCCCCTGACGAGCATCACAAAAATCGACGCTCAAGTCAGAGGTGGCGAAACCCGACAGGACTAT
AAAGATACCAGGCGTTTCCCCCTGGAAGCTCCCTCGTGCGCTCTCCTGTTCCGACCCTGCCGCTTACCGG
ATACCTGTCCGCCTTTCTCCCTTCGGGAAGCGTGGCGCTTTCTCATAGCTCACGCTGTAGGTATCTCAGT
TCGGTGTAGGTCGTTCGCTCCAAGCTGGGCTGTGTGCACGAACCCCCCGTTCAGCCCGACCGCTGCGCCT
TATCCGGTAACTATCGTCTTGAGTCCAACCCGGTAAGACACGACTTATCGCCACTGGCAGCAGCCACTGG
TAACAGGATTAGCAGAGCGAGGTATGTAGGCGGTGCTACAGAGTTCTTGAAGTGGTGGCCTAACTACGGC
TACACTAGAAGAACAGTATTTGGTATCTGCGCTCTGCTGAAGCCAGTTACCTTCGGAAAAAGAGTTGGTA
GCTCTTGATCCGGCAAACAAACCACCGCTGGTAGCGGTGGTTTTTTTGTTTGCAAGCAGCAGATTACGCG
CAGAAAAAAAGGATCTCAAGAAGATCCTTTGATCTTTTCTACGGGGTCTGACGCTCAGTGGAACGAAAAC
TCACGTTAAGGGATTTTGGTCATGAGATTATCAAAAAGGATCTTCACCTAGATCCTTTTAAATTAAAAAT
GAAGTTTTAAATCAATCTAAAGTATATATGAGTAAACTTGGTCTGACAGTTACCAATGCTTAATCAGTGA
GGCACCTATCTCAGCGATCTGTCTATTTCGTTCATCCATAGTTGCCTGACTCCCCGTCGTGTAGATAACT
ACGATACGGGAGGGCTTACCATCTGGCCCCAGTGCTGCAATGATACCGCGAGACCCACGCTCACCGGCTC
CAGATTTATCAGCAATAAACCAGCCAGCCGGAAGGGCCGAGCGCAGAAGTGGTCCTGCAACTTTATCCGC
CTCCATCCAGTCTATTAATTGTTGCCGGGAAGCTAGAGTAAGTAGTTCGCCAGTTAATAGTTTGCGCAAC
GTTGTTGCCATTGCTACAGGCATCGTGGTGTCACGCTCGTCGTTTGGTATGGCTTCATTCAGCTCCGGTT
CCCAACGATCAAGGCGAGTTACATGATCCCCCATGTTGTGCAAAAAAGCGGTTAGCTCCTTCGGTCCTCC
GATCGTTGTCAGAAGTAAGTTGGCCGCAGTGTTATCACTCATGGTTATGGCAGCACTGCATAATTCTCTT
ACTGTCATGCCATCCGTAAGATGCTTTTCTGTGACTGGTGAGTACTCAACCAAGTCATTCTGAGAATAGT
GTATGCGGCGACCGAGTTGCTCTTGCCCGGCGTCAATACGGGATAATACCGCGCCACATAGCAGAACTTT
AAAAGTGCTCATCATTGGAAAACGTTCTTCGGGGCGAAAACTCTCAAGGATCTTACCGCTGTTGAGATCC
AGTTCGATGTAACCCACTCGTGCACCCAACTGATCTTCAGCATCTTTTACTTTCACCAGCGTTTCTGGGT
GAGCAAAAACAGGAAGGCAAAATGCCGCAAAAAAGGGAATAAGGGCGACACGGAAATGTTGAATACTCAT
ACTCTTCCTTTTTCAATATTATTGAAGCATTTATCAGGGTTATTGTCTCATGAGCGGATACATATTTGAA
TGTATTTAGAAAAATAAACAAATAGGGGTTCCGCGCACATTTCCCCGAAAAGTGCCACCTAAATTGTAAG
CGTTAATATTTTGTTAAAATTCGCGTTAAATTTTTGTTAAATCAGCTCATTTTTTAACCAATAGGCCGAA
ATCGGCAAAATCCCTTATAAATCAAAAGAATAGACCGAGATAGGGT
[37 nt withheld, positions 5927-5963]
AAAGAACGTGGACTCCAACGTCAAAGG
[49 nt withheld, positions 5991-6039]
T
[91 nt withheld, positions 6041-6131]
G
[124 nt withheld, positions 6133-6256]
CCCATTCGCCATTCAGGCTGCGCAACTGTTGGGAAGGGCGATCGGTGCGGGCCTCTTCGCTATTACGC
